>Addgene plasmid #15956 | EC.SurA.pTYB1.a21-428.M231R | addgene partial sequence | sequence record 22324 | 15956 with T7
CCCTCTAGAATAATTTTGTTTAACTTTAAGAAGGAGATATACATATGGCCCCCCAGGTAGTCGATAAAGT
CGCAGCCGTCGTCAATAACGGCGTCGTGCTGGAAAGCGACGTTGATGGATTAATGCAGTCGGTAAAACTG
AACGCTGCTCAGGCAAGGCAGCAACTTCCTGATGACGCGACGCTGCGCCACCAAATCATGGAACGTTTGA
TCATGGATCAAATCATCCTGCAGATGGGGCAGAAAATGGGAGTGAAAATCTCCGATGAGCAGCTGGATCA
GGCGATTGCTAACATCGCGAAACAGAACAACATGACGCTGGATCAGATGCGCAGCCGTCTGGCTTACGAT
GGACTGAACTACAACACCTATCGTAACCAGATCCGCAAAGAGATAATTATCTCTGAAGTGCGTAACAACG
AGGTGCGTCGTCGCATCACCATCCTGCCGCAGGAAGTCGAATCCCTGGCGCAGCAGGTGGGTAACCAAAA
CGACGCCAGCACTGAGCTGAACCTGAGCCACATCCTGATCCCACTGCCGGAAAACCCGACCTCTGATCAG
GTGAACGAAGCGGAAAGCCAGGCGCGCGCCATTGTCGATCAGGCGCGTAACGGCGCTGATTTCGGTAAGC
TGGCGATTGCTCATTCTGCCGACCAGCAGCGCTGAACGGCGGCCAGCGGGGCTGGGGCCGTATTCAGGAG
TTGCCCGGGATCTTCGCCCAGGCATTAA
