[The description below was written by a language model from this plasmid's Addgene catalogue record.]
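Description:
EC.SurA.pTYB1.a21-428.M231R is a bacterial expression plasmid built on pTYB1, a roughly 7.3 kb commercial vector from the IMPACT intein-mediated purification system. It is maintained as a high-copy plasmid in E. coli under ampicillin selection. The record includes no feature table, so the backbone elements are not itemised. However, the use of a T7 primer for 5′ sequencing fits the T7 promoter-driven expression that is typical of this vector family, which requires a host supplying T7 RNA polymerase for protein production.

The insert is a 1224 bp fragment encoding the mature form of E. coli SurA. The construct name indicates residues 21–428, meaning the protein lacks its N-terminal signal sequence. The fragment was cloned between NdeI and KpnI sites, both of which are retained. SurA is a periplasmic molecular chaperone, and this version carries the engineered M231R substitution. The depositor also notes an unintended second change, M136I, which is not believed to affect protein function.

The coding region is fused at its C terminus to the intein supplied by the backbone. In pTYB1-type vectors the intein is generally coupled to a chitin-binding domain. This allows the fusion to be captured on chitin resin, and thiol-induced self-cleavage of the intein then releases the target protein without a residual affinity tag. The associated publication examines how SurA adapts its structure to bind peptides and why it prefers aromatic residues. The plasmid is therefore most plausibly intended for producing purified mutant SurA for structural and peptide-binding studies, although the record does not state what the M231R mutation was designed to test.
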