Addgene plasmid #15956: EC.SurA.pTYB1.a21-428.M231R
Depositing lab: David McKay. Depositing organization: Stanford University. Publication: The Periplasmic Bacterial Molecular Chaperone SurA Adapts its Structure to Bind Peptides in Different Conformations to Assert a Sequence Preference for Aromatic Residues. Xu X, Wang S, Hu YX, McKay DB. J Mol Biol. 2007 Oct 19. 373(2):367-81. 10.1016/j.jmb.2007.07.069 PubMed 17825319.
Backbone
  Vector backbone: pTYB1
  Backbone manufacturer: New England Biolabs
  Backbone size w/o insert (bp): 7280
  Vector type: Bacterial Expression
Growth in bacteria
  Bacterial resistance: Ampicillin, 100 μg/mL
  Growth temperature: 37°C
  Growth strain: DH5alpha
  Copy number: High Copy
Gene/Insert
  Gene/Insert name: mature SurA protein M231R mutant (alt name: SurA(M231R))
  Species: E. coli
  Insert size (bp): 1224
  Mutation: M231R
  Tag / fusion protein: intein (C terminal on backbone)
  Cloning method: Restriction Enzyme; 5′ cloning site NdeI (not destroyed); 3′ cloning site KpnI (not destroyed)
  Sequencing primers: 5′ T7
Terms and licenses: Academic/Nonprofit Terms; Industry Terms: Not Available to Industry
Depositor comments: There is an additional mutation in this plasmid - M136I. Depositing scientist does not think it has any effect on protein function.
How to cite: EC.SurA.pTYB1.a21-428.M231R was a gift from David McKay (Addgene plasmid # 15956 ; http://n2t.net/addgene:15956 ; RRID:Addgene_15956)
